Addgene plasmid #143237: TFORF0898
Purpose: Lentiviral vector for overexpressing transcription factor ORFs with unique 24-bp barcodes. Barcodes facilitate identification of transcription factors in pooled screens.
Depositing lab: Feng Zhang. Depositing organization: Broad Institute. Publication: A transcription factor atlas of directed differentiation. Joung J, Ma S, Tay T, Geiger-Schuller KR, Kirchgatterer PC, Verdine VK, Guo B, Arias-Garcia MA, Allen WE, Singh A, Kuksenko O, Abudayyeh OO, Gootenberg JS, Fu Z, Macrae RK, Buenrostro JD, Regev A, Zhang F. Cell. 2023 Jan 5;186(1):209-229.e26. doi: 10.1016/j.cell.2022.11.026. PubMed 36608654.
Backbone
  Vector backbone: pLX_TRC317
  Backbone manufacturer: Broad Institute Genetic Perturbation Platform
  Backbone size w/o insert (bp): 8264
  Vector type: Mammalian Expression, Lentiviral
  Selectable markers: Puromycin
Growth in bacteria
  Bacterial resistance: Ampicillin, 100 μg/mL
  Growth temperature: 37°C
  Growth strain: NEB Stable
  Copy number: High Copy
Gene/Insert
  Gene/Insert name: ING1
  Species: H. sapiens (human)
  Insert size (bp): 1370
  Entrez Gene: ING1 (a.k.a. p24ING1c, p33, p33ING1, p33ING1b, p47, p47ING1a)
  Promoter: EF1a
  Cloning method: Unknown
  Sequencing primers: 5′ GGGTGGAGACTGAAGTTAGGCCAG; 3′ CACATAGCGTAAAAGGAGCAACATAG
Terms and licenses: Academic/Nonprofit Terms; Industry Terms: Not Available to Industry
Depositor comments: NM_005537,ENST00000375774 . The transcription factor ORF portion of this plasmid was synthesized by Genewiz. Please test multiple small colonies in case of plasmid recombination. To make this collection available in a timely manner, a portion of this collection was not fully sequenced by Addgene. If an Addgene verified full plasmid sequence is not available, please contact us prior to placing an order to request the full sequence.
How to cite: TFORF0898 was a gift from Feng Zhang (Addgene plasmid # 143237 ; http://n2t.net/addgene:143237 ; RRID:Addgene_143237)
