[The description below was written by a language model from this plasmid's Addgene catalogue record and pLannotate feature annotations shown in this document.]
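Description:
TFORF0898 is a lentiviral mammalian expression plasmid built on the pLX_TRC317 backbone and carrying the human ING1 open reading frame. It belongs to a barcoded transcription factor ORF collection. It is maintained in E. coli through a high-copy ColE1/pUC-type origin and ampicillin resistance (AmpR), and an f1 origin and remnants of a lac/lacZα cloning region are also annotated in the bacterial portion. The depositor notes that the plasmid can recombine, as lentiviral plasmids with repeated LTR sequences often do, and that the ORF portion was synthesized.

The viral cassette has a third-generation layout. An RSV promoter drives a truncated HIV-1 5' LTR, followed by the Ψ packaging signal, a partial gag sequence, the Rev response element and a cPPT/CTS. The cassette ends in a self-inactivating ΔU3 3' LTR with an SV40 polyadenylation signal downstream. Two expression units sit between the LTRs. In the first, an SV40 early promoter/origin region precedes the puromycin N-acetyltransferase gene, which allows selection of transduced cells. In the second, the strong constitutive EF-1α promoter drives ING1, a protein annotated as cooperating with p53 in negative growth regulation and implicated as a tumor suppressor. A WPRE downstream of the ORF enhances transcript stability and expression.

According to the record, each vector in the collection carries a unique 24-bp barcode. The barcode is not annotated as a feature here, so the table does not show its position. The short U6 promoter fragment detected between the ORF and the WPRE is probably a partial sequence match rather than a functional promoter. The construct is intended for ING1 overexpression by lentiviral transduction, particularly in pooled screens, where sequencing the barcode identifies which factor each cell received.
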