Features (pLannotate 1.2.2; 31 found; start..end, strand, type, name):
      5..231     +  promoter       RSV promoter: Rous sarcoma virus enhancer/promoter
    232..412     +  LTR            5' LTR (truncated): truncated 5' long terminal repeat (LTR) from HIV-1
    459..584     +  misc_feature   HIV-1 Ψ: packaging signal of human immunodeficiency virus type 1
    568..931     +  CDS            HIV-1 gag (fragment): gag protein from human immunodeficiency virus 1; gag
   1077..1310    +  misc_feature   RRE: The Rev response element (RRE) of HIV-1 allows for Rev-dependent mRNA export from the nucleus to the cytoplasm.
   1687..1713    +  CDS            Rev (fragment): human immunodeficiency virus 1 (HIV-1) Rev protein; rev; enhances nuclear export of unspliced and incompletely spliced viral mRNAs
   1720..1743    +  promoter       SV40 promoter (fragment): SV40 early promoter
   1744..1815    +  promoter       SV40 promoter (fragment): SV40 enhancer and early promoter
   1839..1974    +  rep_origin     SV40 ori: SV40 origin of replication
   2020..2616    +  CDS            PuroR (fragment): puromycin N-acetyltransferase; pac from Streptomyces; confers resistance to puromycin
   2665..2782    +  misc_feature   cPPT/CTS: central polypurine tract and central termination sequence of HIV-1
   2847..2913    +  CDS            small t antigen (fragment): SV40 (simian virus 40) small t antigen
   2920..4098    +  promoter       EF-1α promoter: strong constitutive promoter for human elongation factor EF-1α
   4115..5380    +  CDS            ING1: ING1_HUMAN - Experimental evidence at protein level: Swiss-Prot protein existence level 1. Cooperates with p53/TP53 in the negative regulatory pathway of cell growth by modulating p53-dependent transcriptional activation. Implicated as a tumor suppressor gene. From Homo sapiens (Human).
   5396..5449    +  promoter       U6 promoter (fragment): RNA polymerase III promoter for human U6 snRNA
   5491..6079    +  misc_feature   WPRE: woodchuck hepatitis virus posttranscriptional regulatory element
   6130..6149    +  misc_feature   cPPT/CTS (fragment): central polypurine tract and central termination sequence of HIV-1
   6151..6384    +  LTR            3' LTR (ΔU3): self-inactivating 3' long terminal repeat (LTR) from HIV-1
   6462..6583    +  polyA_signal   SV40 poly(A) signal: SV40 polyadenylation signal
   6623..6758    +  rep_origin     SV40 ori: SV40 origin of replication
   6779..6797    -  promoter       T7 promoter: promoter for bacteriophage T7 RNA polymerase
   6805..6960    +  CDS            lacZα (fragment): LacZα fragment of β-galactosidase; lacZ fragment
   6965..7393    +  rep_origin     f1 ori (sequence partly withheld): f1 bacteriophage origin of replication; arrow indicates direction of (+) strand synthesis
   7446..7550    +  promoter       AmpR promoter: bla
   7551..8411    +  CDS            AmpR: β-lactamase; bla; confers resistance to ampicillin, carbenicillin, and related antibiotics
   8582..9170    +  rep_origin     ori: high-copy-number ColE1/pMB1/pBR322/pUC origin of replication
   9353..9445    +  CDS            lacI (fragment): lac repressor; lacI; The lac repressor binds to the lac operator to inhibit transcription in E. coli. This inhibition can be relieved by adding lactose or isopropyl-β-D-thiogalactopyranoside (IPTG).
   9458..9479    +  protein_bind   CAP binding site: CAP binding activates transcription in the presence of cAMP. E. coli catabolite activator protein
   9494..9524    +  promoter       lac promoter: promoter for the E. coli lac operon
   9532..9548    +  protein_bind   lac operator: The lac repressor binds to the lac operator to inhibit transcription in E. coli. This inhibition can be relieved by adding lactose or isopropyl-β-D-thiogalactopyranoside (IPTG). lac repressor encoded by lacI
   9593..9611    +  promoter       T3 promoter: promoter for bacteriophage T3 RNA polymerase
>Addgene plasmid #143237 | TFORF0898 | addgene full sequence | sequence record 396106 | Addgene NGS Result
TTAATGTAGTCTTATGCAATACTCTTGTAGTCTTGCAACATGGTAACGATGAGTTAGCAACATGCCTTAC
AAGGAGAGAAAAAGCACCGTGCATGCCGATTGGTGGAAGTAAGGTGGTACGATCGTGCCTTATTAGGAAG
GCAACAGACGGGTCTGACATGGATTGGACGAACCACTGAATTGCCGCATTGCAGAGATATTGTATTTAAG
TGCCTAGCTCGATACATAAACGGGTCTCTCTGGTTAGACCAGATCTGAGCCTGGGAGCTCTCTGGCTAAC
TAGGGAACCCACTGCTTAAGCCTCAATAAAGCTTGCCTTGAGTGCTTCAAGTAGTGTGTGCCCGTCTGTT
GTGTGACTCTGGTAACTAGAGATCCCTCAGACCCTTTTAGTCAGTGTGGAAAATCTCTAGCAGTGGCGCC
CGAACAGGGACTTGAAAGCGAAAGGGAAACCAGAGGAGCTCTCTCGACGCAGGACTCGGCTTGCTGAAGC
GCGCACGGCAAGAGGCGAGGGGCGGCGACTGGTGAGTACGCCAAAAATTTTGACTAGCGGAGGCTAGAAG
GAGAGAGATGGGTGCGAGAGCGTCAGTATTAAGCGGGGGAGAATTAGATCGCGATGGGAAAAAATTCGGT
TAAGGCCAGGGGGAAAGAAAAAATATAAATTAAAACATATAGTATGGGCAAGCAGGGAGCTAGAACGATT
CGCAGTTAATCCTGGCCTGTTAGAAACATCAGAAGGCTGTAGACAAATACTGGGACAGCTACAACCATCC
CTTCAGACAGGATCAGAAGAACTTAGATCATTATATAATACAGTAGCAACCCTCTATTGTGTGCATCAAA
GGATAGAGATAAAAGACACCAAGGAAGCTTTAGACAAGATAGAGGAAGAGCAAAACAAAAGTAAGACCAC
CGCACAGCAAGCGGCCGCTGATCTTCAGACCTGGAGGAGGAGATATGAGGGACAATTGGAGAAGTGAATT
ATATAAATATAAAGTAGTAAAAATTGAACCATTAGGAGTAGCACCCACCAAGGCAAAGAGAAGAGTGGTG
CAGAGAGAAAAAAGAGCAGTGGGAATAGGAGCTTTGTTCCTTGGGTTCTTGGGAGCAGCAGGAAGCACTA
TGGGCGCAGCGTCAATGACGCTGACGGTACAGGCCAGACAATTATTGTCTGGTATAGTGCAGCAGCAGAA
CAATTTGCTGAGGGCTATTGAGGCGCAACAGCATCTGTTGCAACTCACAGTCTGGGGCATCAAGCAGCTC
CAGGCAAGAATCCTGGCTGTGGAAAGATACCTAAAGGATCAACAGCTCCTGGGGATTTGGGGTTGCTCTG
GAAAACTCATTTGCACCACTGCTGTGCCTTGGAATGCTAGTTGGAGTAATAAATCTCTGGAACAGATTTG
GAATCACACGACCTGGATGGAGTGGGACAGAGAAATTAACAATTACACAAGCTTAATACACTCCTTAATT
GAAGAATCGCAAAACCAGCAAGAAAAGAATGAACAAGAATTATTGGAATTAGATAAATGGGCAAGTTTGT
GGAATTGGTTTAACATAACAAATTGGCTGTGGTATATAAAATTATTCATAATGATAGTAGGAGGCTTGGT
AGGTTTAAGAATAGTTTTTGCTGTACTTTCTATAGTGAATAGAGTTAGGCAGGGATATTCACCATTATCG
TTTCAGACCCACCTCCCAACCCCGAGGGGACCCATGCATTGCATCTCAATTAGTCAGCAACCAGGTGTGG
AAAGTCCCCAGGCTCCCCAGCAGGCAGAAGTATGCAAAGCATGCGTCTCAATTAGTCAGCAACCATAGTC
CCGCCCCTAACTCCGCCCATCCCGCCCCTAACTCCGCCCAGTTCCGCCCATTCTCCGCCCCATGGCTGAC
TAATTTTTTTTATTTATGCAGAGGCCGAGGCCGCCTCGGCCTCTGAGCTATTCCAGAAGTAGTGAGGAGG
CTTTTTTGGAGGCCTAGGCTTTTGCAAAAAGCTTTCTAGAGGTACCACCGGAGCTTACCATGACCGAGTA
CAAGCCCACGGTGCGCCTCGCCACCCGCGACGACGTCCCCAGGGCCGTACGCACCCTCGCCGCCGCGTTC
GCCGACTACCCCGCCACGCGCCACACCGTCGATCCGGACCGCCACATCGAGCGGGTCACCGAGCTGCAAG
AACTCTTCCTCACGCGCGTCGGGCTCGACATCGGCAAGGTGTGGGTCGCGGACGACGGCGCCGCCGTGGC
GGTCTGGACCACGCCGGAGAGCGTCGAAGCGGGGGCGGTGTTCGCCGAGATCGGCCCGCGCATGGCCGAG
TTGAGCGGTTCCCGGCTGGCCGCGCAGCAACAGATGGAAGGCCTCCTGGCGCCGCACCGGCCCAAGGAGC
CCGCGTGGTTCCTGGCCACCGTCGGCGTCTCGCCCGACCACCAGGGCAAGGGTCTGGGCAGCGCCGTCGT
GCTCCCCGGAGTGGAGGCGGCCGAGCGCGCCGGGGTGCCCGCCTTCCTGGAGACCTCCGCGCCCCGCAAC
CTCCCCTTCTACGAGCGGCTCGGCTTCACCGTCACCGCCGACGTCGAGGTGCCCGAAGGACCGCGCACCT
GGTGCATGACCCGCAAGCCCGGTGCCAGTTAACGAATTCTAGATCTTGAGACAAATGGCAGTATTCATCC
ACAATTTTAAAAGAAAAGGGGGGATTGGGGGGTACAGTGCAGGGGAAAGAATAGTAGACATAATAGCAAC
AGACATACAAACTAAAGAATTACAAAAACAAATTACAAAAATTCAAAATTTTCGGGTTTATTACAGGGAC
AGCAGAGATCCACTTTGGCGCCGGCTCGAGGCCTGCAGGTGCAAAGATGGATAAAGTTTTAAACAGAGAG
GAATCTTTGCAGCTAATGGACCTTCTAGGTCTTGAAAGGAGTGGGAATTGGCTCCGGTGCCCGTCAGTGG
GCAGAGCGCACATCGCCCACAGTCCCCGAGAAGTTGGGGGGAGGGGTCGGCAATTGAACCGGTGCCTAGA
GAAGGTGGCGCGGGGTAAACTGGGAAAGTGATGTCGTGTACTGGCTCCGCCTTTTTCCCGAGGGTGGGGG
AGAACCGTATATAAGTGCAGTAGTCGCCGTGAACGTTCTTTTTCGCAACGGGTTTGCCGCCAGAACACAG
GTAAGTGCCGTGTGTGGTTCCCGCGGGCCTGGCCTCTTTACGGGTTATGGCCCTTGCGTGCCTTGAATTA
CTTCCACCTGGCTGCAGTACGTGATTCTTGATCCCGAGCTTCGGGTTGGAAGTGGGTGGGAGAGTTCGAG
GCCTTGCGCTTAAGGAGCCCCTTCGCCTCGTGCTTGAGTTGAGGCCTGGCCTGGGCGCTGGGGCCGCCGC
GTGCGAATCTGGTGGCACCTTCGCGCCTGTCTCGCTGCTTTCGATAAGTCTCTAGCCATTTAAAATTTTT
GATGACCTGCTGCGACGCTTTTTTTCTGGCAAGATAGTCTTGTAAATGCGGGCCAAGATCTGCACACTGG
TATTTCGGTTTTTGGGGCCGCGGGCGGCGACGGGGCCCGTGCGTCCCAGCGCACATGTTCGGCGAGGCGG
GGCCTGCGAGCGCGGCCACCGAGAATCGGACGGGGGTAGTCTCAAGCTGGCCGGCCTGCTCTGGTGCCTG
GCCTCGCGCCGCCGTGTATCGCCCCGCCCTGGGCGGCAAGGCTGGCCCGGTCGGCACCAGTTGCGTGAGC
GGAAAGATGGCCGCTTCCCGGCCCTGCTGCAGGGAGCTCAAAATGGAGGACGCGGCGCTCGGGAGAGCGG
GCGGGTGAGTCACCCACACAAAGGAAAAGGGCCTTTCCGTCCTCAGCCGTCGCTTCATGTGACTCCACGG
AGTACCGGGCGCCGTCCAGGCACCTCGATTAGTTCTCGAGCTTTTGGAGTACGTCGTCTTTAGGTTGGGG
GGAGGGGTTTTATGCGATGGAGTTTCCCCACACTGAGTGGGTGGAGACTGAAGTTAGGCCAGCTTGGCAC
TTGATGTAATTCTCCTTGGAATTTGCCCTTTTTGAGTTTGGATCTTGGTTCATTCTCAAGCCTCAGACAG
TGGTTCAAAGTTTTTTTCTTCCATTTCAGGTGTCGTGAGGCTAGCACCGCCACCATGTCCTTCGTGGAAT
GTCCTTATCATTCCCCTGCGGAACGATTGGTCGCTGAGGCGGATGAAGGCGGGCCTAGCGCAATAACTGG
TATGGGTCTGTGTTTCCGCTGTCTTCTTTTTTCTTTTTCGGGGAGGAGCGGGGTGGAGGGTGGACGAGTT
GATTTGAACGTCTTCGGGTCGCTCGGCCTCCAGCCTTGGATTGGTTCTTCTCGCTGCTGGGGCGGGCCGT
GCTCTTCCGCCCTGCGGTGTGGTTGGTTCTCCTCCTGGCCTCCGCCCTCCAAATCGGCGATTCCCATAGG
CGGCGGCTCTCGGGGTGCGGGGCGAGTCTCCCGCTGGCCTCCTCCCCATTGGCTGGAGGCCTGGCGGGTG
TCGCCCCGGCCCCTCTCCCCGCTCAGCCCGGCCACTTTCGGGCGCGGATTTATAGCAGTAGCAGTGATCC
CGGGCCTGTGGGCTCGGGGCCGGGGCTGCAGTTCGGACCGCCTCCCGCGACCCGCGGGGCCGGCTCGGAG
ACAGTTTCAGGCCGCATCTCTGCTGACCCGAGGGTGGGGCCGCGCGTGGCCGTGGAAACAGATCCTGAAG
GAGCTAGACGAGTGCTACGAGCGCTTCAGTCGCGAGACAGACGGGGCGCAGAAGCGGCGGATGCTGCACT
GTGTGCAGCGCGCGCTGATCCGCAGCCAGGAGCTGGGCGACGAGAAGATCCAGATCGTGAGCCAGATGGT
GGAGCTGGTGGAGAACCGCACGCGGCAGGTGGACAGCCACGTGGAGCTGTTCGAGGCGCAGCAGGAGCTG
GGCGACACAGCGGGCAACAGCGGCAAGGCTGGCGCGGACAGGCCCAAAGGCGAGGCGGCAGCGCAGGCTG
ACAAGCCCAACAGCAAGCGCTCACGGCGGCAGCGCAACAACGAGAACCGTGAGAACGCGTCCAGCAACCA
CGACCACGACGACGGCGCCTCGGGCACACCCAAGGAGAAGAAGGCCAAGACCTCCAAGAAGAAGAAGCGC
TCCAAGGCCAAGGCGGAGCGAGAGGCGTCCCCTGCCGACCTCCCCATCGACCCCAACGAACCCACGTACT
GTCTGTGCAACCAGGTCTCCTATGGGGAGATGATCGGCTGCGACAACGACGAGTGCCCCATCGAGTGGTT
CCACTTCTCGTGCGTGGGGCTCAATCATAAACCCAAGGGCAAGTGGTACTGTCCCAAGTGCCGGGGGGAG
AACGAGAAGACCATGGACAAAGCCCTGGAGAAATCCAAAAAAGAGAGGGCTTACAACAGGTAGTAATGAA
CTAGTCCGTAACTTGAAAGTATTTCGATTTCTTGGCTTTATATATCTTGTGGAAAGGACGAGAACTACAG
CATACCAAATCCCTTACGCGTTAAGTCGACAATCAACCTCTGGATTACAAAATTTGTGAAAGATTGACTG
GTATTCTTAACTATGTTGCTCCTTTTACGCTATGTGGATACGCTGCTTTAATGCCTTTGTATCATGCTAT
TGCTTCCCGTATGGCTTTCATTTTCTCCTCCTTGTATAAATCCTGGTTGCTGTCTCTTTATGAGGAGTTG
TGGCCCGTTGTCAGGCAACGTGGCGTGGTGTGCACTGTGTTTGCTGACGCAACCCCCACTGGTTGGGGCA
TTGCCACCACCTGTCAGCTCCTTTCCGGGACTTTCGCTTTCCCCCTCCCTATTGCCACGGCGGAACTCAT
CGCCGCCTGCCTTGCCCGCTGCTGGACAGGGGCTCGGCTGTTGGGCACTGACAATTCCGTGGTGTTGTCG
GGGAAATCATCGTCCTTTCCTTGGCTGCTCGCCTGTGTTGCCACCTGGATTCTGCGCGGGACGTCCTTCT
GCTACGTCCCTTCGGCCCTCAATCCAGCGGACCTTCCTTCCCGCGGCCTGCTGCCGGCTCTGCGGCCTCT
TCCGCGTCTTCGCCTTCGCCCTCAGACGAGTCGGATCTCCCTTTGGGCCGCCTCCCCGCGTCGACTTTAA
GACCAATGACTTACAAGGCAGCTGTAGATCTTAGCCACTTTTTAAAAGAAAAGGGGGGACTGGAAGGGCT
AATTCACTCCCAACGAAGACAAGATCTGCTTTTTGCTTGTACTGGGTCTCTCTGGTTAGACCAGATCTGA
GCCTGGGAGCTCTCTGGCTAACTAGGGAACCCACTGCTTAAGCCTCAATAAAGCTTGCCTTGAGTGCTTC
AAGTAGTGTGTGCCCGTCTGTTGTGTGACTCTGGTAACTAGAGATCCCTCAGACCCTTTTAGTCAGTGTG
GAAAATCTCTAGCAGTACGTATAGTAGTTCATGTCATCTTATTATTCAGTATTTATAACTTGCAAAGAAA
TGAATATCAGAGAGTGAGAGGAACTTGTTTATTGCAGCTTATAATGGTTACAAATAAAGCAATAGCATCA
CAAATTTCACAAATAAAGCATTTTTTTCACTGCATTCTAGTTGTGGTTTGTCCAAACTCATCAATGTATC
TTATCATGTCTGGCTCTAGCTATCCCGCCCCTAACTCCGCCCATCCCGCCCCTAACTCCGCCCAGTTCCG
CCCATTCTCCGCCCCATGGCTGACTAATTTTTTTTATTTATGCAGAGGCCGAGGCCGCCTCGGCCTCTGA
GCTATTCCAGAAGTAGTGAGGAGGCTTTTTTGGAGGCCTAGGGACGTACCCAATTCGCCCTATAGTGAGT
CGTATTACGCGCGCTCACTGGCCGTCGTTTTACAACGTCGTGACTGGGAAAACCCTGGCGTTACCCAACT
TAATCGCCTTGCAGCACATCCCCCTTTCGCCAGCTGGCGTAATAGCGAAGAGGCCCGCACCGATCGCCCT
TCCCAACAGTTGCGCAGCCTGAATGGCGAATGGG
[124 nt withheld, positions 6965-7088]
C
[91 nt withheld, positions 7090-7180]
A
[49 nt withheld, positions 7182-7230]
CCTTTGACGTTGGAGTCCACGTTCTTT
[37 nt withheld, positions 7258-7294]
ACCCTATCTCGGTCTATTCTTTTGATTTATAAGGGATTTTGCCGATTTCGGCCTATTGGTTAAAAAATGA
GCTGATTTAACAAAAATTTAACGCGAATTTTAACAAAATATTAACGCTTACAATTTAGGTGGCACTTTTC
GGGGAAATGTGCGCGGAACCCCTATTTGTTTATTTTTCTAAATACATTCAAATATGTATCCGCTCATGAG
ACAATAACCCTGATAAATGCTTCAATAATATTGAAAAAGGAAGAGTATGAGTATTCAACATTTCCGTGTC
GCCCTTATTCCCTTTTTTGCGGCATTTTGCCTTCCTGTTTTTGCTCACCCAGAAACGCTGGTGAAAGTAA
AAGATGCTGAAGATCAGTTGGGTGCACGAGTGGGTTACATCGAACTGGATCTCAACAGCGGTAAGATCCT
TGAGAGTTTTCGCCCCGAAGAACGTTTTCCAATGATGAGCACTTTTAAAGTTCTGCTATGTGGCGCGGTA
TTATCCCGTATTGACGCCGGGCAAGAGCAACTCGGTCGCCGCATACACTATTCTCAGAATGACTTGGTTG
AGTACTCACCAGTCACAGAAAAGCATCTTACGGATGGCATGACAGTAAGAGAATTATGCAGTGCTGCCAT
AACCATGAGTGATAACACTGCGGCCAACTTACTTCTGACAACGATCGGAGGACCGAAGGAGCTAACCGCT
TTTTTGCACAACATGGGGGATCATGTAACTCGCCTTGATCGTTGGGAACCGGAGCTGAATGAAGCCATAC
CAAACGACGAGCGTGACACCACGATGCCTGTAGCAATGGCAACAACGTTGCGCAAACTATTAACTGGCGA
ACTACTTACTCTAGCTTCCCGGCAACAATTAATAGACTGGATGGAGGCGGATAAAGTTGCAGGACCACTT
CTGCGCTCGGCCCTTCCGGCTGGCTGGTTTATTGCTGATAAATCTGGAGCCGGTGAGCGTGGGTCTCGCG
GTATCATTGCAGCACTGGGGCCAGATGGTAAGCCCTCCCGTATCGTAGTTATCTACACGACGGGGAGTCA
GGCAACTATGGATGAACGAAATAGACAGATCGCTGAGATAGGTGCCTCACTGATTAAGCATTGGTAACTG
TCAGACCAAGTTTACTCATATATACTTTAGATTGATTTAAAACTTCATTTTTAATTTAAAAGGATCTAGG
TGAAGATCCTTTTTGATAATCTCATGACCAAAATCCCTTAACGTGAGTTTTCGTTCCACTGAGCGTCAGA
CCCCGTAGAAAAGATCAAAGGATCTTCTTGAGATCCTTTTTTTCTGCGCGTAATCTGCTGCTTGCAAACA
AAAAAACCACCGCTACCAGCGGTGGTTTGTTTGCCGGATCAAGAGCTACCAACTCTTTTTCCGAAGGTAA
CTGGCTTCAGCAGAGCGCAGATACCAAATACTGTTCTTCTAGTGTAGCCGTAGTTAGGCCACCACTTCAA
GAACTCTGTAGCACCGCCTACATACCTCGCTCTGCTAATCCTGTTACCAGTGGCTGCTGCCAGTGGCGAT
AAGTCGTGTCTTACCGGGTTGGACTCAAGACGATAGTTACCGGATAAGGCGCAGCGGTCGGGCTGAACGG
GGGGTTCGTGCACACAGCCCAGCTTGGAGCGAACGACCTACACCGAACTGAGATACCTACAGCGTGAGCT
ATGAGAAAGCGCCACGCTTCCCGAAGGGAGAAAGGCGGACAGGTATCCGGTAAGCGGCAGGGTCGGAACA
GGAGAGCGCACGAGGGAGCTTCCAGGGGGAAACGCCTGGTATCTTTATAGTCCTGTCGGGTTTCGCCACC
TCTGACTTGAGCGTCGATTTTTGTGATGCTCGTCAGGGGGGCGGAGCCTATGGAAAAACGCCAGCAACGC
GGCCTTTTTACGGTTCCTGGCCTTTTGCTGGCCTTTTGCTCACATGTTCTTTCCTGCGTTATCCCCTGAT
TCTGTGGATAACCGTATTACCGCCTTTGAGTGAGCTGATACCGCTCGCCGCAGCCGAACGACCGAGCGCA
GCGAGTCAGTGAGCGAGGAAGCGGAAGAGCGCCCAATACGCAAACCGCCTCTCCCCGCGCGTTGGCCGAT
TCATTAATGCAGCTGGCACGACAGGTTTCCCGACTGGAAAGCGGGCAGTGAGCGCAACGCAATTAATGTG
AGTTAGCTCACTCATTAGGCACCCCAGGCTTTACACTTTATGCTTCCGGCTCGTATGTTGTGTGGAATTG
TGAGCGGATAACAATTTCACACAGGAAACAGCTATGACCATGATTACGCCAAGCGCGCAATTAACCCTCA
CTAAAGGGAACAAAAGCTGGAGCTGCAAGC
