>Addgene plasmid #143237 | TFORF0898 | depositor partial sequence | sequence record 281849 | Insert
ACCGCCACCATGTCCTTCGTGGAATGTCCTTATCATTCCCCTGCGGAACGATTGGTCGCTGAGGCGGATG
AAGGCGGGCCTAGCGCAATAACTGGTATGGGTCTGTGTTTCCGCTGTCTTCTTTTTTCTTTTTCGGGGAG
GAGCGGGGTGGAGGGTGGACGAGTTGATTTGAACGTCTTCGGGTCGCTCGGCCTCCAGCCTTGGATTGGT
TCTTCTCGCTGCTGGGGCGGGCCGTGCTCTTCCGCCCTGCGGTGTGGTTGGTTCTCCTCCTGGCCTCCGC
CCTCCAAATCGGCGATTCCCATAGGCGGCGGCTCTCGGGGTGCGGGGCGAGTCTCCCGCTGGCCTCCTCC
CCATTGGCTGGAGGCCTGGCGGGTGTCGCCCCGGCCCCTCTCCCCGCTCAGCCCGGCCACTTTCGGGCGC
GGATTTATAGCAGTAGCAGTGATCCCGGGCCTGTGGGCTCGGGGCCGGGGCTGCAGTTCGGACCGCCTCC
CGCGACCCGCGGGGCCGGCTCGGAGACAGTTTCAGGCCGCATCTCTGCTGACCCGAGGGTGGGGCCGCGC
GTGGCCGTGGAAACAGATCCTGAAGGAGCTAGACGAGTGCTACGAGCGCTTCAGTCGCGAGACAGACGGG
GCGCAGAAGCGGCGGATGCTGCACTGTGTGCAGCGCGCGCTGATCCGCAGCCAGGAGCTGGGCGACGAGA
AGATCCAGATCGTGAGCCAGATGGTGGAGCTGGTGGAGAACCGCACGCGGCAGGTGGACAGCCACGTGGA
GCTGTTCGAGGCGCAGCAGGAGCTGGGCGACACAGCGGGCAACAGCGGCAAGGCTGGCGCGGACAGGCCC
AAAGGCGAGGCGGCAGCGCAGGCTGACAAGCCCAACAGCAAGCGCTCACGGCGGCAGCGCAACAACGAGA
ACCGTGAGAACGCGTCCAGCAACCACGACCACGACGACGGCGCCTCGGGCACACCCAAGGAGAAGAAGGC
CAAGACCTCCAAGAAGAAGAAGCGCTCCAAGGCCAAGGCGGAGCGAGAGGCGTCCCCTGCCGACCTCCCC
ATCGACCCCAACGAACCCACGTACTGTCTGTGCAACCAGGTCTCCTATGGGGAGATGATCGGCTGCGACA
ACGACGAGTGCCCCATCGAGTGGTTCCACTTCTCGTGCGTGGGGCTCAATCATAAACCCAAGGGCAAGTG
GTACTGTCCCAAGTGCCGGGGGGAGAACGAGAAGACCATGGACAAAGCCCTGGAGAAATCCAAAAAAGAG
AGGGCTTACAACAGGTAGTAATGAACTAGTCCGTAACTTGAAAGTATTTCGATTTCTTGGCTTTATATAT
CTTGTGGAAAGGACGAGAACTACAGCATACCAAATCCCTT
