>Addgene plasmid #143237 | TFORF0898 | depositor partial sequence | sequence record 281850 | Barcode
GAACTACAGCATACCAAATCCCTT
